>Addgene plasmid #47400 | Intersectin SH3 domain E | addgene partial sequence | sequence record 68298 | pGEX5
AATCGGATCTGGTTCCGCGTGGATCCTCATTGCCTCCTACATGCCAAGTTATCGGGATGTACGATTATAT
CGCGCAGAATGACGACGAGTTGGCCTTCAGTAAAGGGCAGGTGATTAACGTGCTGAACAAAGAGGATCCC
GACTGGTGGAAAGGAGAACTGAATGGCCATGTTGGTCTGTTTCCCTCCAACTACGTGAAACTGACCACAG
ACATGGATGAATTCATCGTGACTGACTGACGATCTGCCTCGCGCGTTTCGGTGATGACGGTGAAAACCTC
TGACACATGCAGCTCCCGGAGACGGTCACAGCTTGTCTGTAAGCGGATGCCGGGAGCAGACAAGCCCGTC
AGGGCGCGTCAGCGGGTGTTGGCGGGTGTCGGGGCGCAGCCATGACCCAGTCACGTAGCGATAGCGGAGT
GTATAATTCTTGAAGACGAAAGGGCCTCGTGATACGCCTATTTTTATAGGTTAATGTCATGATAATAATG
GTTTCTTAGACGTCAGGTGGCACTTTTCGGGGAAATGTGCGCGGAACCCCTATTTGTTTATTTTTCTAAA
TACATTCAAATATGTATCCGCTCATGAGACAATAACCCTGATAAATGCTTCAATAATATTGAAAAAGGAA
GAGTATGAGTATTCAACATTTCCGTGTCGCCCTTATTCCCTTTTTTGCGGCATTTTGCCTTCCTGTTTTT
GCTCACCCAGAAACGCTGGTGAAAGTAAAAGATGCTGAAGATCAGTTGGGTGCACGAGTGGGTTACATCG
AACTGGATCTCAACAGCGGTAAGATCCTTGAGAGTTTTCGCCCCGAAGAACGTTTTCCAATGATGAGCAC
TTTTAAAGTTCTGCTATGTGGCGCGGTATTATCCCGTGTTGACGCCGGGCA
