[The description below was written by a language model from this plasmid's Addgene catalogue record.]
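Description:
Intersectin SH3 domain E is a bacterial expression plasmid built on the pGEX-2T backbone (about 5 kb without the insert), designed to produce a single isolated domain of the endocytic adaptor protein intersectin as a glutathione S-transferase fusion in E. coli. The plasmid is maintained at high copy number and selected with ampicillin. No feature table accompanies the record, so details such as the exact origin of replication, the boundaries of the insert, its species of origin and the cloning sites used are not stated; the cloning method is listed as unknown.

The payload is the fifth (E) of intersectin's five Src homology 3 domains, placed downstream of and in frame with the backbone-encoded GST, which therefore sits at the N terminus of the fusion protein. Expression is driven by the tac promoter, a strong hybrid trp/lac promoter that is typically induced with IPTG in standard laboratory strains. The GST moiety allows one-step affinity capture of the fusion on glutathione resin, and pGEX-2T vectors generally carry a thrombin cleavage site between GST and the insert so the tag can be removed, although the record does not itself confirm this feature.

SH3 domains bind proline-rich motifs in partner proteins, so a GST-SH3 fusion of this kind is typically used as an immobilised bait in pull-down, overlay or peptide-binding assays to identify or compare ligands of individual domains. This fits the associated work, which characterised intersectin as an adaptor with two Eps15 homology domains and five SH3 domains.
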