Addgene plasmid #47400: Intersectin SH3 domain E
Depositing lab: Peter McPherson. Depositing organization: McGill University. Publication: Intersectin, a novel adaptor protein with two Eps15 homology and five Src homology 3 domains. Yamabhai M, Hoffman NG, Hardison NL, McPherson PS, Castagnoli L, Cesareni G, Kay BK. J Biol Chem. 1998 Nov 20;273(47):31401-7. 10.1074/jbc.273.47.31401 PubMed 9813051.
Backbone
  Vector backbone: pGEX-2t
  Backbone manufacturer: Amersham
  Backbone size w/o insert (bp): 5000
  Vector type: Bacterial Expression
Growth in bacteria
  Bacterial resistance: Ampicillin, 100 μg/mL
  Growth temperature: 37°C
  Growth strain: DH5alpha
  Copy number: High Copy
Gene/Insert
  Gene/Insert name: Intersectin SH3 domain E (alt name: Intersectin)
  Mutation: SH3 domain E
  Promoter: tac
  Tag / fusion protein: GST (N terminal on backbone)
  Cloning method: Unknown
  Sequencing primers: 5′ pGEX5'; 3′ pGEX3'
Terms and licenses: Academic/Nonprofit Terms; Industry Terms: Not Available to Industry
How to cite: Intersectin SH3 domain E was a gift from Peter McPherson (Addgene plasmid # 47400 ; http://n2t.net/addgene:47400 ; RRID:Addgene_47400)
